>Addgene plasmid #167266 | pET51b-His-TEV-HaloTag7 | addgene full sequence | sequence record 330266 | Addgene NGS Result
TGGCGAATGGG
[124 nt withheld, positions 12-135]
C
[91 nt withheld, positions 137-227]
A
[49 nt withheld, positions 229-277]
CCTTTGACGTTGGAGTCCACGTTCTTT
[37 nt withheld, positions 305-341]
ACCCTATCTCGGTCTATTCTTTTGATTTATAAGGGATTTTGCCGATTTCGGCCTATTGGTTAAAAAATGA
GCTGATTTAACAAAAATTTAACGCGAATTTTAACAAAATATTAACGTTTACAATTTCTGGCGGCACGATG
GCATGAGATTATCAAAAAGGATCTTCACCTAGATCCTTTTAAATTAAAAATGAAGTTTTAAATCAATCTA
AAGTATATATGAGTAAACTTGGTCTGACAGTTACCAATGCTTAATCAGTGAGGCACCTATCTCAGCGATC
TGTCTATTTCGTTCATCCATAGTTGCCTGACTCCCCGTCGTGTAGATAACTACGATACGGGAGGGCTTAC
CATCTGGCCCCAGTGCTGCAATGATACCGCGAGACCCACGCTCACCGGCTCCAGATTTATCAGCAATAAA
CCAGCCAGCCGGAAGGGCCGAGCGCAGAAGTGGTCCTGCAACTTTATCCGCCTCCATCCAGTCTATTAAT
TGTTGCCGGGAAGCTAGAGTAAGTAGTTCGCCAGTTAATAGTTTGCGCAACGTTGTTGCCATTGCTACAG
GCATCGTGGTGTCACGCTCGTCGTTTGGTATGGCTTCATTCAGCTCCGGTTCCCAACGATCAAGGCGAGT
TACATGATCCCCCATGTTGTGCAAAAAAGCGGTTAGCTCCTTCGGTCCTCCGATCGTTGTCAGAAGTAAG
TTGGCCGCAGTGTTATCACTCATGGTTATGGCAGCACTGCATAATTCTCTTACTGTCATGCCATCCGTAA
GATGCTTTTCTGTGACTGGTGAGTACTCAACCAAGTCATTCTGAGAATAGTGTATGCGGCGACCGAGTTG
CTCTTGCCCGGCGTCAATACGGGATAATACCGCGCCACATAGCAGAACTTTAAAAGTGCTCATCATTGGA
AAACGTTCTTCGGGGCGAAAACTCTCAAGGATCTTACCGCTGTTGAGATCCAGTTCGATGTAACCCACTC
GTGCACCCAACTGATCTTCAGCATCTTTTACTTTCACCAGCGTTTCTGGGTGAGCAAAAACAGGAAGGCA
AAATGCCGCAAAAAAGGGAATAAGGGCGACACGGAAATGTTGAATACTCATACTCTTCCTTTTTCAATCA
TGATTGAAGCATTTATCAGGGTTATTGTCTCATGAGCGGATACATATTTGAATGTATTTAGAAAAATAAA
CAAATAGGTCATGACCAAAATCCCTTAACGTGAGTTTTCGTTCCACTGAGCGTCAGACCCCGTAGAAAAG
ATCAAAGGATCTTCTTGAGATCCTTTTTTTCTGCGCGTAATCTGCTGCTTGCAAACAAAAAAACCACCGC
TACCAGCGGTGGTTTGTTTGCCGGATCAAGAGCTACCAACTCTTTTTCCGAAGGTAACTGGCTTCAGCAG
AGCGCAGATACCAAATACTGTCCTTCTAGTGTAGCCGTAGTTAGGCCACCACTTCAAGAACTCTGTAGCA
CCGCCTACATACCTCGCTCTGCTAATCCTGTTACCAGTGGCTGCTGCCAGTGGCGATAAGTCGTGTCTTA
CCGGGTTGGACTCAAGACGATAGTTACCGGATAAGGCGCAGCGGTCGGGCTGAACGGGGGGTTCGTGCAC
ACAGCCCAGCTTGGAGCGAACGACCTACACCGAACTGAGATACCTACAGCGTGAGCTATGAGAAAGCGCC
ACGCTTCCCGAAGGGAGAAAGGCGGACAGGTATCCGGTAAGCGGCAGGGTCGGAACAGGAGAGCGCACGA
GGGAGCTTCCAGGGGGAAACGCCTGGTATCTTTATAGTCCTGTCGGGTTTCGCCACCTCTGACTTGAGCG
TCGATTTTTGTGATGCTCGTCAGGGGGGCGGAGCCTATGGAAAAACGCCAGCAACGCGGCCTTTTTACGG
TTCCTGGCCTTTTGCTGGCCTTTTGCTCACATGTTCTTTCCTGCGTTATCCCCTGATTCTGTGGATAACC
GTATTACCGCCTTTGAGTGAGCTGATACCGCTCGCCGCAGCCGAACGACCGAGCGCAGCGAGTCAGTGAG
CGAGGAAGCGGAAGAGCGCCTGATGCGGTATTTTCTCCTTACGCATCTGTGCGGTATTTCACACCGCAAT
GGTGCACTCTCAGTACAATCTGCTCTGATGCCGCATAGTTAAGCCAGTATACACTCCGCTATCGCTACGT
GACTGGGTCATGGCTGCGCCCCGACACCCGCCAACACCCGCTGACGCGCCCTGACGGGCTTGTCTGCTCC
CGGCATCCGCTTACAGACAAGCTGTGACCGTCTCCGGGAGCTGCATGTGTCAGAGGTTTTCACCGTCATC
ACCGAAACGCGCGAGGCAGCTGCGGTAAAGCTCATCAGCGTGGTCGTGAAGCGATTCACAGATGTCTGCC
TGTTCATCCGCGTCCAGCTCGTTGAGTTTCTCCAGAAGCGTTAATGTCTGGCTTCTGATAAAGCGGGCCA
TGTTAAGGGCGGTTTTTTCCTGTTTGGTCACTGATGCCTCCGTGTAAGGGGGATTTCTGTTCATGGGGGT
AATGATACCGATGAAACGAGAGAGGATGCTCACGATACGGGTTACTGATGATGAACATGCCCGGTTACTG
GAACGTTGTGAGGGTAAACAACTGGCGGTATGGATGCGGCGGGACCAGAGAAAAATCACTCAGGGTCAAT
GCCAGCGCTTCGTTAATACAGATGTAGGTGTTCCACAGGGTAGCCAGCAGCATCCTGCGATGCAGATCCG
GAACATAATGGTGCAGGGCGCTGACTTCCGCGTTTCCAGACTTTACGAAACACGGAAACCGAAGACCATT
CATGTTGTTGCTCAGGTCGCAGACGTTTTGCAGCAGCAGTCGCTTCACGTTCGCTCGCGTATCGGTGATT
CATTCTGCTAACCAGTAAGGCAACCCCGCCAGCCTAGCCGGGTCCTCAACGACAGGAGCACGATCATGCT
AGTCATGCCCCGCGCCCACCGGAAGGAGCTGACTGGGTTGAAGGCTCTCAAGGGCATCGGTCGAGATCCC
GGTGCCTAATGAGTGAGCTAACTTACATTAATTGCGTTGCGCTCACTGCCCGCTTTCCAGTCGGGAAACC
TGTCGTGCCAGCTGCATTAATGAATCGGCCAACGCGCGGGGAGAGGCGGTTTGCGTATTGGGCGCCAGGG
TGGTTTTTCTTTTCACCAGTGAGACGGGCAACAGCTGATTGCCCTTCACCGCCTGGCCCTGAGAGAGTTG
CAGCAAGCGGTCCACGCTGGTTTGCCCCAGCAGGCGAAAATCCTGTTTGATGGTGGTTAACGGCGGGATA
TAACATGAGCTGTCTTCGGTATCGTCGTATCCCACTACCGAGATGTCCGCACCAACGCGCAGCCCGGACT
CGGTAATGGCGCGCATTGCGCCCAGCGCCATCTGATCGTTGGCAACCAGCATCGCAGTGGGAACGATGCC
CTCATTCAGCATTTGCATGGTTTGTTGAAAACCGGACATGGCACTCCAGTCGCCTTCCCGTTCCGCTATC
GGCTGAATTTGATTGCGAGTGAGATATTTATGCCAGCCAGCCAGACGCAGACGCGCCGAGACAGAACTTA
ATGGGCCCGCTAACAGCGCGATTTGCTGGTGACCCAATGCGACCAGATGCTCCACGCCCAGTCGCGTACC
GTCTTCATGGGAGAAAATAATACTGTTGATGGGTGTCTGGTCAGAGACATCAAGAAATAACGCCGGAACA
TTAGTGCAGGCAGCTTCCACAGCAATGGCATCCTGGTCATCCAGCGGATAGTTAATGATCAGCCCACTGA
CGCGTTGCGCGAGAAGATTGTGCACCGCCGCTTTACAGGCTTCGACGCCGCTTCGTTCTACCATCGACAC
CACCACGCTGGCACCCAGTTGATCGGCGCGAGATTTAATCGCCGCGACAATTTGCGACGGCGCGTGCAGG
GCCAGACTGGAGGTGGCAACGCCAATCAGCAACGACTGTTTGCCCGCCAGTTGTTGTGCCACGCGGTTGG
GAATGTAATTCAGCTCCGCCATCGCCGCTTCCACTTTTTCCCGCGTTTTCGCAGAAACGTGGCTGGCCTG
GTTCACCACGCGGGAAACGGTCTGATAAGAGACACCGGCATACTCTGCGACATCGTATAACGTTACTGGT
TTCACATTCACCACCCTGAATTGACTCTCTTCCGGGCGCTATCATGCCATACCGCGAAAGGTTTTGCGCC
ATTCGATGGTGTCCGGGATCTCGACGCTCTCCCTTATGCGACTCCTGCATTAGGAAGCAGCCCAGTAGTA
GGTTGAGGCCGTTGAGCACCGCCGCCGCAAGGAATGGTGCATGCAAGGAGATGGCGCCCAACAGTCCCCC
GGCCACGGGGCCTGCCACCATACCCACGCCGAAACAAGCGCTCATGAGCCCGAAGTGGCGAGCCCGATCT
TCCCCATCGGTGATGTCGGCGATATAGGCGCCAGCAACCGCACCTGTGGCGCCGGTGATGCCGGCCACGA
TGCGTCCGGCGTAGAGGATCGAGATCGATCTCGATCCCGCGAAATTAATACGACTCACTATAGGGGAATT
GTGAGCGGATAACAATTCCCCTCTAGAAATAATTTTGTTTAACTTTAAGAAGGAGATATACCATGCATCA
CCACCATCATCACCATCACCACCACGAAAACCTGTATTTTCAG
[870 nt withheld, positions 5005-5874]
CTGGAGATTTAATTAACCTAGGCTGCTGCCACCGCTGAGCAATAACTAGCATAACCCCTTGGGGCCTCTA
AACGGGTCTTGAGGGGTTTTTTGCTGAAAGGAGGAACTATATCCGGAT
Features (pLannotate 1.2.2; 19 found; start..end, strand, type, name):
     12..467     +  rep_origin     f1 ori (sequence partly withheld): f1 bacteriophage origin of replication; arrow indicates direction of (+) strand synthesis
    582..1442    -  CDS            AmpR: β-lactamase; bla; confers resistance to ampicillin, carbenicillin, and related antibiotics
   1443..1535    -  promoter       AmpR promoter: bla
   1616..2204    +  rep_origin     ori: high-copy-number ColE1/pMB1/pBR322/pUC origin of replication
   2390..2529    -  misc_feature   bom: basis of mobility region from pBR322
   2631..2822    -  CDS            rop: Rop protein, which maintains plasmids at low copy number; rop
   2839..3219    +  CDS            YPB1_ECOLX: Protein predicted: Swiss-Prot protein existence level 4. From Escherichia coli.
   3281..3345    -  CDS            TcR (fragment): tetracycline efflux protein; tet; confers resistance to tetracycline
   3360..3381    -  protein_bind   CAP binding site: CAP binding activates transcription in the presence of cAMP. E. coli catabolite activator protein
   3394..4476    -  CDS            lacI: lac repressor; lacI; The lac repressor binds to the lac operator to inhibit transcription in E. coli. This inhibition can be relieved by adding lactose or isopropyl-β-D-thiogalactopyranoside (IPTG).
   4477..4554    -  promoter       lacI promoter: lacI
   4562..4841    -  CDS            TcR (fragment): tetracycline efflux protein; tet; confers resistance to tetracycline
   4867..4885    +  promoter       T7 promoter: promoter for bacteriophage T7 RNA polymerase
   4886..4910    +  protein_bind   lac operator: The lac repressor binds to the lac operator to inhibit transcription in E. coli. This inhibition can be relieved by adding lactose or isopropyl-β-D-thiogalactopyranoside (IPTG). lac repressor encoded by lacI
   4925..4947    +  RBS            RBS: efficient ribosome binding site from bacteriophage T7 gene 10 (Olins and Rangwala, 1989)
   4987..5007    +  CDS            TEV site (sequence partly withheld): tobacco etch virus (TEV) protease recognition and cleavage site
   5008..5884    +  CDS            HaloTag® (fragment) (sequence partly withheld): modified bacterial dehalogenase that forms covalent bonds with chloroalkane derivatives
   5895..5912    +  CDS            SET1 (fragment): solubility-enhancement tag derived from T7 phage gene 10B
   5920..5967    +  terminator     T7 terminator: transcription terminator for bacteriophage T7 RNA polymerase
