[The description below was written by a language model from this plasmid's Addgene catalogue record and pLannotate feature annotations shown in this document.]
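Description:
pET51b-His-TEV-HaloTag7 is a bacterial expression plasmid of about 6 kb, built on the Novagen pET51b(+) backbone for overexpression of the self-labeling protein tag HaloTag7 in E. coli. It is propagated through a pBR322-type ColE1 origin that is accompanied by the bom region and the rop gene. Rop holds copy number down, consistent with the catalogue's low-copy designation. Selection is by ampicillin resistance from the β-lactamase gene under its own promoter. An f1 phage origin is also present, as are short remnants of the tetracycline resistance gene and a predicted E. coli open reading frame, which are backbone leftovers rather than functional elements.

The expression cassette follows the standard pET layout. A T7 promoter is followed directly by a lac operator, then the strong T7 gene 10 ribosome binding site, the coding region, and a T7 terminator. The plasmid also carries lacI with its own promoter, so the repressor keeps the operator occupied until IPTG is added. Transcription requires a host that supplies T7 RNA polymerase. The 933 bp synthetic insert, assembled by Gibson cloning, encodes an N-terminal 10x His tag (listed in the catalogue though not annotated in the feature table), a TEV protease cleavage site, and HaloTag7, a modified bacterial dehalogenase that bonds covalently to chloroalkane ligands. A short annotation matching a T7 gene 10B solubility tag fragment lies just downstream of HaloTag, and its significance is not stated.

This design allows metal-affinity purification of the protein and removal of the His tag by TEV cleavage, giving recombinant HaloTag7 suited to the kinetic and structural characterization described in the associated publication.
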