Addgene plasmid #167266: pET51b-His-TEV-HaloTag7
Purpose: Overexpression of HaloTag7 in E. coli
Depositing lab: Kai Johnsson. Depositing organization: Max Planck Institute for Medical Research. Publication: Kinetic and Structural Characterization of the Self-Labeling Protein Tags HaloTag7, SNAP-tag, and CLIP-tag. Wilhelm J, Kuhn S, Tarnawski M, Gotthard G, Tunnermann J, Tanzer T, Karpenko J, Mertes N, Xue L, Uhrig U, Reinstein J, Hiblot J, Johnsson K. Biochemistry. 2021 Aug 24;60(33):2560-2575. doi: 10.1021/acs.biochem.1c00258. Epub 2021 Aug 2. PubMed 34339177.
Backbone
  Vector backbone: pET51b(+)
  Backbone manufacturer: Novagen
  Vector type: Bacterial Expression
Growth in bacteria
  Bacterial resistance: Ampicillin, 100 μg/mL
  Growth temperature: 37°C
  Growth strain: DH5alpha
  Copy number: Low Copy
Gene/Insert
  Gene/Insert name: HaloTag7
  Species: Synthetic
  Insert size (bp): 933
  Promoter: T7
  Tag / fusion protein: His x10 (N terminal on insert)
  Cloning method: Gibson Cloning
Terms and licenses: Academic/Nonprofit Terms; Industry Terms: Not Available to Industry
Depositor comments: Please visit https://www.biorxiv.org/content/10.1101/2021.04.13.439540v1 for bioRxiv preprint.
How to cite: pET51b-His-TEV-HaloTag7 was a gift from Kai Johnsson (Addgene plasmid # 167266 ; http://n2t.net/addgene:167266 ; RRID:Addgene_167266)
